>Addgene plasmid #134424 | S3_007_026_MV2 | depositor full sequence | sequence record 258382 | S3_007_026_MV2 sequence 7272 bps
CCGAGCGGCCGCGTGTTACAACCAATTAACCAATTCTGATTAGAAAAACTCATCGAGCATCAAATGAAAC
TGCAATTTATTCATATCAGGATTATCAATACCATATTTTTGAAAAAGCCGTTTCTGTAATGAAGGAGAAA
ACTCACCGAGGCAGTTCCATAGGATGGCAAGATCCTGGTATCGGTCTGCGATTCCGACTCGTCCAACATC
AATACAACCTATTAATTTCCCCTCGTCAAAAATAAGGTTATCAAGTGAGAAATCACCATGAGTGACGACT
GAATCCGGTGAGAATGGCAAAAGCTTATGCATTTCTTTCCAGACTTGTTCAACAGGCCAGCCATTACGCT
CGTCATCAAAATCACTCGCATCAACCAAACCGTTATTCATTCGTGATTGCGCCTGAGCGAGGCGAAATAC
GCGATCGCTGTTAAAAGGACAATTACAAACAGGAATCGAATGCAACCGGCGCAGGAACACTGCCAGCGCA
TCAACAATATTTTCACCTGAATCAGGATATTCTTCTAATACCTGGAATGCTGTTTTCCCGGGGATCGCAG
TGGTGAGTAACCATGCATCATCAGGAGTACGGATAAAATGCTTGATGGTCGGAAGAGGCATAAATTCCGT
CAGCCAGTTTAGTCTGACCATCTCATCTGTAACATCATTGGCAACGCTACCTTTGCCATGTTTCAGAAAC
AACTCTGGCGCATCGGGCTTCCCATACAATCGATAGATTGTCGCACCTGATTGCCCGACATTATCGCGAG
CCCATTTATACCCATATAAATCAGCATCCATGTTGGAATTTAATCGCGGCCTGGAGCAAGACGTTTCCCG
TTGAATATGGCTCATAACACCCCTTGTATTACTGTTTATGTAAGCAGACAGTTTTATTGTTCATGATGAT
ATATTTTTATCTTGTGCAATGTAACATCAGAGATTTTGAGACACAACGTGGCTTTGTTGAATAAATCGAA
CTTTTGCTGAGTTGAAGGATCAGTCATGACCAAAATCCCTTAACGTGAGTTTTCGTTCCACTGAGCGTCA
GACCCCGTAGAAAAGATCAAAGGATCTTCTTGAGATCCTTTTTTTCTGCGCGTAATCTGCTGCTTGCAAA
CAAAAAAACCACCGCTACCAGCGGTGGTTTGTTTGCCGGATCAAGAGCTACCAACTCTTTTTCCGAAGGT
AACTGGCTTCAGCAGAGCGCAGATACCAAATACTGTTCTTCTAGTGTAGCCGTAGTTAGGCCACCACTTC
AAGAACTCTGTAGCACCGCCTACATACCTCGCTCTGCTAATCCTGTTACCAGTGGCTGCTGCCAGTGGCG
ATAAGTCGTGTCTTACCGGGTTGGACTCAAGACGATAGTTACCGGATAAGGCGCAGCGGTCGGGCTGAAC
GGGGGGTTCGTGCACACAGCCCAGCTTGGAGCGAACGACCTACACCGAACTGAGATACCTACAGCGTGAG
CTATGAGAAAGCGCCACGCTTCCCGAAGGGAGAAAGGCGGACAGGTATCCGGTAAGCGGCAGGGTCGGAA
CAGGAGAGCGCACGAGGGAGCTTCCAGGGGGAAACGCCTGGTATCTTTATAGTCCTGTCGGGTTTCGCCA
CCTCTGACTTGAGCGTCGATTTTTGTGATGCTCGTCAGGGGGGCGGAGCCTATGGAAAAACGCCAGCAAC
GCGGCCTTTTTACGGTTCCTGGCCTTTTGCTGGCCTTTTGCTCACATGTTCTTTCCTGCGTTATCCCCTG
ATTCTGTGGATAACCGTGCGGCCGCCCCTGAATTCGCATCTAGACTGAACTGGCCGATAATTGCAGACGA
ACGCAGTTCGAGTTTATCATTATCAATACTGCCATTTCAAAGAATACGTAAATAATTAATAGTAGTGATT
TTCCTAACTTTATTTAGTCAAAAAATTAGCCTTTTAATTCTGCTGTAACCCGTACATGCCCAAAATAGGG
GGCGGGTTACACAGAATATATAACATCGTAGGTGTCTGGGTGAACAGTTTATTCCTGGCATCCACTAAAT
ATAATGGAGCCCGCTTTTTAAGCTGGCATCCAGAAAAAAAAAGAATCCCAGCACCAAAATATTGTTTTCT
TCACCAACCATCAGTTCATAGGTCCATTCTCTTAGCGCAACTACAGAGAACAGGGGCACAAACAGGCAAA
AAACGGGCACAACCTCAATGGAGTGATGCAACCTGCCTGGAGTAAATGATGACACAAGGCAATTGACCCA
CGCATGTATCTATCTCATTTTCTTACACCTTCTATTACCTTCTGCTCTCTCTGATTTGGAAAAAGCTGAA
AAAAAAGGTTGAAACCAGTTCCCTGAAATTATTCCCCTACTTGACTAATAAGTATATAAAGACGGTAGGT
ATTGATTGTAATTCTGTAAATCTATTTCTTAAACTTCTTAAATTCTACTTTTATAGTTAGTCTTTTTTTT
AGTTTTAAAACACCAAGAACTTAGTTTCGAATAAACACACATAAACAAACAAAAGATCTATGCCAAAGAA
GAAGAGAAAGGTTGGTTCTCGTTTCAACAAGCTCGACCTCAATCTTCTGGTCGCCCTGGATGCACTGCTC
ACGGAGATGAGCATCAGCCGCGCCGCCGAAAAGATCCATCTGAGCCAGTCGGCCATGAGCAATGCCCTGG
CGCGGCTGCGCGAGTATTTCGATGATGAATTGCTGATCCAGGTGGGCCGGCGCATGGAGCCCACGCCGCG
CGCCGAGGTGCTCAAGGATGCGGTGCATGATGTGCTGCGGCGTATCGATGGCTCCATCGCGGCGCTGCCG
GCCTTCGTGCCGGCCGAGTCCACGCGCGAGTTTCGCATCTCGGTTTCGGACTTTACGCTCTCCGTCCTCA
TCCCCCGGGTGCTGGCGCGCGCGCACGCCGAGGGCAAGCACATCCGCTTTGCCCTGATGCCGCAGGTGCA
AGACCCGACCCGCTCGCTGGATCGGGCCGAGGTGGACCTGCTGGTCTTGCCGCAGGAATTCTGCACGCCC
GATCATCCTGCCGAAGAGGTCTTCCGCGAACGGCATGTCTGCGTGGTCTGGCGCGACAGTGCGCTGGCGC
AAGGCGAGCTGACGCTGGAACGCTACATGGCCTCAGGCCATGTGGTGATGGTGCCGCCTGGGGCCAATGC
GTCGTCGGTGGAGGCGTGGATGGCCAGGAAGCTGGGCTTTGCGCGCCGGGTGGAAGTGACCAGCTTCAGC
TTCGCTTCTGCGCTGGCGCTGGTACAGGGGACGGACCGCATCGCCACGGTGCATGCCCGGCTGGCGCAGC
TGCTGGCTCCGCAATGGCCGGTGGTGATCAAGGAGAGTCCGCTGTCGCTGGGCGAGATGCGGCAGATGAT
GCAGTGGCATCGCTACCGCAGCAATGATCCTGGCATCCAGTGGCTGCGTCGGGTGTTTCTGGAGAGTGCG
CAGGAGATGGATGCGGCGCTGCCAGGCATCTGCGGATCCGATCCAAAAAAGAAGAGAAAGGTAGATCCAA
AAAAGAAGAGAAAGGTATAACTCGAGTGGCATTGAATTGAATTGAAATCGATAGATCAATTTTTTTCTTT
TCTCTTTCCCCATCCTTTACGCTAAAATAATAGTTTATTTTATTTTTTGAATATTTTTTATTTATATACG
TATATATAGACTATTATTTATCTTTTAATGATTATTAAGATTTTTATTAAAAAAAAATTCGCTCCTCTTT
TAATGCCTTTATGCAGTTTTTTTTTCCCATTCGATATTTCTATGTGCTGCCAAACCAGATGTCAACACAG
CTACAACGAAGCTTCGTCTTTTCTTGAAGAAAAGAGGAAGCTCGCTAAATGGGATTCCACTTTCCGTTCC
CTGCCAGCTGATGGAAAAAGGTTAGTGGAACGATGAAGAATAAAAAGAGAGATCCACTGAGGTGAAATTT
CAGCTGACAGCGAGTTTCATGATCGTGATGAACAATGGTAACGAGTTGTGGCTGTTGCCAGGGAGGGTGG
TTCTCACCAAATCGCTACTTGGGTTTGAGATTGGTAAAATTGATTGTTTGGATGGCAATCATCTATGGAA
TGGATATTATATAACAAAGAAGAAATAATGAACTGATTCTCTTCCTCCTTCTTGTCCTTTCTTAATTCTG
TTGTAATTACCTTCCTTTGTAATTTTTTTTGTAATTATTCTTCTTAATAATCCAAACAAACACACATATT
ACAATAAGATCTATGGTTTCAAAGGGCGAAGAAGACAATATGGCTATTATTAAGGAATTCATGAGATTCA
AGGTCCACATGGAAGGTTCTGTCAACGGTCACGAATTCGAAATTGAAGGTGAAGGTGAAGGTAGACCATA
CGAAGGTACCCAAACCGCTAAGTTGAAGGTCACCAAGGGTGGTCCATTGCCATTCGCTTGGGATATTTTG
TCTCCACAATTCATGTACGGTTCTAAGGCTTACGTCAAGCACCCAGCTGATATTCCAGATTACTTGAAGT
TGTCTTTCCCAGAAGGTTTCAAGTGGGAAAGAGTCATGAACTTCGAAGATGGTGGTGTCGTCACCGTCAC
CCAAGATTCTTCTTTGCAAGATGGTGAATTCATTTACAAGGTCAAGTTGAGAGGTACCAACTTCCCATCT
GATGGTCCAGTCATGCAAAAGAAGACCATGGGTTGGGAAGCTTCTTCTGAAAGAATGTACCCAGAAGATG
GTGCTTTGAAGGGTGAAATTAAGCAAAGATTGAAGTTGAAGGATGGTGGTCACTACGATGCTGAAGTCAA
GACCACCTACAAGGCTAAGAAGCCAGTCCAATTGCCAGGTGCTTACAACGTCAACATTAAGTTGGATATT
ACCTCTCACAACGAAGATTACACCATTGTCGAACAATACGAAAGAGCTGAAGGTAGACACTCTACCGGTG
GTATGGATGAATTGTACAAGTAAATCCTAACTCGAGATAAAGCAATCTTGATGAGGATAATGATTTTTTT
TTGAATATACATAAATACTACCGTTTTTCTGCTAGATTTTGTGATGACGTAAATAAGTACATATTACTTT
TTAAGCCAAGACAAGATTAAGCATTAACTTTACCCTTTTCTTTCTAAGTTTCAATATTAGTTATCACTGT
TTAAAAGTTATGGCGAGAACGTCGGCGGTTAAAATATATTACCCTGAACGGCTGAGCAGTTACAGAGATG
TTACGAACCACTAGTGCACTGCAGTACACGGTTTCCTTGAAATTTTTTTGATTCGGTAATCTCCGAACAG
AAGGAAGAACGAAGGAAGGAGCACAGACTTAGATTGGTATATATACGCATATGTAGTGTTGAAGAAACAT
GAAATTGCCCAGTATTCTTAACCCAACTGCACAGAACAAAAACGTGCAGGAAACGAAGATAAATCATGTC
GAAAGCTACATATAAGGAACGTGCTGCTACTCATCCTAGTCCTGTTGCTGCCAAGCTATTTAATATCATG
CACGAAAAGCAAACAAACTTGTGTGCTTCATTGGATGTTCGTACCACCAAGGAATTACTGGAGTTAGTTG
AAGCATTAGGTCCCAAAATTTGTTTACTAAAAACACATGTGGATATCTTGACTGATTTTTCCATGGAGGG
CACAGTTAAGCCGCTAAAGGCATTATCCGCCAAGTACAATTTTTTACTCTTCGAGGACAGAAAATTTGCT
GACATTGGTAATACAGTCAAATTGCAGTACTCTGCGGGTGTATACAGAATAGCAGAATGGGCAGACATTA
CGAATGCACACGGTGTGGTGGGCCCAGGTATTGTTAGCGGTTTGAAGCAGGCGGCAGAAGAAGTAACAAA
GGAACCTAGAGGCCTTTTGATGTTAGCAGAATTGTCATGCAAGGGCTCCCTATCTACTGGAGAATATACT
AAGGGTACTGTTGACATTGCGAAGAGCGACAAAGATTTTGTTATCGGCTTTATTGCTCAAAGAGACATGG
GTGGAAGAGATGAAGGTTACGATTGGTTGATTATGACACCCGGTGTGGGTTTAGATGACAAGGGAGATGC
ATTGGGTCAACAGTATAGAACCGTGGATGATGTGGTTTCTACAGGATCTGACATTATTATTGTTGGAAGA
GGACTATTTGCAAAGGGAAGGGATGCTAAGGTAGAGGGTGAACGTTACAGAAAAGCAGGCTGGGAAGCAT
ATTTGAGAAGATGCGGCCAGCAAAACTAAAAAACTGTATTATAAGTAAATGCATGTATACTAAACTCACA
AATTAGAGCTTCAATTTAATTATATCAGTTATTACCCGAGTAACGAAGCATCTGTGCTTCATTTTGTAGA
ACAAAAATGCAACGCGAGAGCGCTAATTTTTCAAACAAAGAATCTGAGCTGCATTTTTACAGAACAGAAA
TGCAACGCGAAAGCGCTATTTTACCAACGAAGAATCTGTGCTTCATTTTTGTAAAACAAAAATGCAACGC
GAGAGCGCTAATTTTTCAAACAAAGAATCTGAGCTGCATTTTTACAGAACAGAAATGCAACGCGAGAGCG
CTATTTTACCAACAAAGAATCTATACTTCTTTTTTGTTCTACAAAAATGCATCCCGAGAGCGCTATTTTT
CTAACAAAGCATCTTAGATTACTTTTTTTCTCCTTTGTGCGCTCTATAATGCAGTCTCTTGATAACTTTT
TGCACTGTAGGTCCGTTAAGGTTAGAAGAAGGCTACTTTGGTGTCTATTTTCTCTTCCATAAAAAAAGCC
TGACTCCACTTCCCGCGTTTACTGATTACTAGCGAAGCTGCGGGTGCATTTTTTCAAGATAAAGGCATCC
CCGATTATATTCTATACCGATGTGGATTGCGCATACTTTGTGAACAGAAAGTGATAGCGTTGATGATTCT
TCATTGGTCAGAAAATTATGAACGGTTTCTTCTATTTTGTCTCTATATACTACGTATAGGAAATGTTTAC
ATTTTCGTATTGTTTTCGATTCACTCTATGAATAGTTCTTACTACAATTTTTTTGTCTAAAGAGTAATAC
TAGAGATAAACATAAAAAATGTAGAGGTCGAGTTTAGATGCAAGTTCAAGGAGCGAAAGGTGGATGGGTA
GGTTATATAGGGATATAGCACAGAGATATATAGCAAAGAGATACTTTTGAGCAATGTTTGTGGAAGCGGT
ATTCGCAATATTTTAGTAGCTCGTTACAGTCCGGTGCGTTTTTGGTTTTTTGAAAGTGCGTCATCAGAGC
GCTTTTGGTTTTCAAAAGCGCTCTGAAGTTCCTATACTTTCTAGCTAGAGAATAGGAACTTC
Features (pLannotate 1.2.2; 10 found; start..end, strand, type, name):
     40..855     -  CDS            KanR: aminoglycoside phosphotransferase; aph(3')-Ia; confers resistance to kanamycin in bacteria or G418 (Geneticin®) in eukaryotes
   1080..1668    +  rep_origin     ori: high-copy-number ColE1/pMB1/pBR322/pUC origin of replication
   1837..2503    +  promoter       GAP promoter: S. cerevisiae TDH3; promoter for glyceraldehyde-3-phosphate dehydrogenase
   3473..3493    +  CDS            SV40 NLS: nuclear localization signal of SV40 (simian virus 40) large T antigen
   3497..3517    +  CDS            SV40 NLS: nuclear localization signal of SV40 (simian virus 40) large T antigen
   3531..3755    +  terminator     PGK1 terminator (fragment): S. cerevisae PGK1; transcription terminator for 3-phosphoglycerate kinase gene
   4213..4920    +  CDS            mCherry: mCherry is a basic (constitutively fluorescent) red fluorescent protein published in 2004, derived from Discosoma sp.. It is reported to be a very rapidly-maturing monomer with low acid sensitivity.
   5209..5385    +  promoter       URA3 promoter (fragment): S. cerevisiae URA3
   5386..6189    +  CDS            URA3: orotidine-5'-phosphate decarboxylase, required for uracil biosynthesis; S. cerevisiae URA3; yeast auxotrophic marker, counterselectable with 5-fluoroorotic acid (5-FOA)
   6272..7254    -  rep_origin     2μ ori: yeast 2μ plasmid origin of replication
