>Addgene plasmid #134424 | S3_007_026_MV2 | addgene full sequence | sequence record 266873 | Addgene NGS Result
AGATCTATGCCAAAGAAGAAGAGAAAGGTTGGTTCTCGTTTCAACAAGCTCGACCTCAATCTTCTGGTCG
CCCTGGATGCACTGCTCACGGAGATGAGCATCAGCCGCGCCGCCGAAAAGATCCATCTGAGCCAGTCGGC
CATGAGCAATGCCCTGGCGCGGCTGCGCGAGTATTTCGATGATGAATTGCTGATCCAGGTGGGCCGGCGC
ATGGAGCCCACGCCGCGCGCCGAGGTGCTCAAGGATGCGGTGCATGATGTGCTGCGGCGTATCGATGGCT
CCATCGCGGCGCTGCCGGCCTTCGTGCCGGCCGAGTCCACGCGCGAGTTTCGCATCTCGGTTTCGGACTT
TACGCTCTCCGTCCTCATCCCCCGGGTGCTGGCGCGCGCGCACGCCGAGGGCAAGCACATCCGCTTTGCC
CTGATGCCGCAGGTGCAAGACCCGACCCGCTCGCTGGATCGGGCCGAGGTGGACCTGCTGGTCTTGCCGC
AGGAATTCTGCACGCCCGATCATCCTGCCGAAGAGGTCTTCCGCGAACGGCATGTCTGCGTGGTCTGGCG
CGACAGTGCGCTGGCGCAAGGCGAGCTGACGCTGGAACGCTACATGGCCTCAGGCCATGTGGTGATGGTG
CCGCCTGGGGCCAATGCGTCGTCGGTGGAGGCGTGGATGGCCAGGAAGCTGGGCTTTGCGCGCCGGGTGG
AAGTGACCAGCTTCAGCTTCGCTTCTGCGCTGGCGCTGGTACAGGGGACGGACCGCATCGCCACGGTGCA
TGCCCGGCTGGCGCAGCTGCTGGCTCCGCAATGGCCGGTGGTGATCAAGGAGAGTCCGCTGTCGCTGGGC
GAGATGCGGCAGATGATGCAGTGGCATCGCTACCGCAGCAATGATCCTGGCATCCAGTGGCTGCGTCGGG
TGTTTCTGGAGAGTGCGCAGGAGATGGATGCGGCGCTGCCAGGCATCTGCGGATCCTGAGACCAGGCTGC
CAGGCATCTGCGGATCCGATCCAAAAAAGAAGAGAAAGGTAGATCCAAAAAAGAAGAGAAAGGTATAACT
CGAGTGGCATTGAATTGAATTGAAATCGATAGATCAATTTTTTTCTTTTCTCTTTCCCCATCCTTTACGC
TAAAATAATAGTTTATTTTATTTTTTGAATATTTTTTATTTATATACGTATATATAGACTATTATTTATC
TTTTAATGATTATTAAGATTTTTATTAAAAAAAAATTCGCTCCTCTTTTAATGCCTTTATGCAGTTTTTT
TTTCCCATTCGATATTTCTATGTGCTGCCAAACCAGATGTCAACACAGCTACAACGAAGCTTCGTCTTTT
CTTGAAGAAAAGAGGAAGCTCGCTAAATGGGATTCCACTTTCCGTTCCCTGCCAGCTGATGGAAAAAGGT
TAGTGGAACGATGAAGAATAAAAAGAGAGATCCACTGAGGTGAAATTTCAGCTGACAGCGAGTTTCATGA
TCGTGATGAACAATGGTAACGAGTTGTGGCTGTTGCCAGGGAGGGTGGTTCTCACCAAATCGCTACTTGG
GTTTGAGATTGGTAAAATTGATTGTTTGGATGGCAATCATCTATGGAATGGATATTATATAACAAAGAAG
AAATAATGAACTGATTCTCTTCCTCCTTCTTGTCCTTTCTTAATTCTGTTGTAATTACCTTCCTTTGTAA
TTTTTTTTGTAATTATTCTTCTTAATAATCCAAACAAACACACATATTACAATAAGATCTATGGTTTCAA
AGGGCGAAGAAGACAATATGGCTATTATTAAGGAATTCATGAGATTCAAGGTCCACATGGAAGGTTCTGT
CAACGGTCACGAATTCGAAATTGAAGGTGAAGGTGAAGGTAGACCATACGAAGGTACCCAAACCGCTAAG
TTGAAGGTCACCAAGGGTGGTCCATTGCCATTCGCTTGGGATATTTTGTCTCCACAATTCATGTACGGTT
CTAAGGCTTACGTCAAGCACCCAGCTGATATTCCAGATTACTTGAAGTTGTCTTTCCCAGAAGGTTTCAA
GTGGGAAAGAGTCATGAACTTCGAAGATGGTGGTGTCGTCACCGTCACCCAAGATTCTTCTTTGCAAGAT
GGTGAATTCATTTACAAGGTCAAGTTGAGAGGTACCAACTTCCCATCTGATGGTCCAGTCATGCAAAAGA
AGACCATGGGTTGGGAAGCTTCTTCTGAAAGAATGTACCCAGAAGATGGTGCTTTGAAGGGTGAAATTAA
GCAAAGATTGAAGTTGAAGGATGGTGGTCACTACGATGCTGAAGTCAAGACCACCTACAAGGCTAAGAAG
CCAGTCCAATTGCCAGGTGCTTACAACGTCAACATTAAGTTGGATATTACCTCTCACAACGAAGATTACA
CCATTGTCGAACAATACGAAAGAGCTGAAGGTAGACACTCTACCGGTGGTATGGATGAATTGTACAAGTA
AATCCTAACTCGAGATAAAGCAATCTTGATGAGGATAATGATTTTTTTTTGAATATACATAAATACTACC
GTTTTTCTGCTAGATTTTGTGATGACGTAAATAAGTACATATTACTTTTTAAGCCAAGACAAGATTAAGC
ATTAACTTTACCCTTTTCTTTCTAAGTTTCAATATTAGTTATCACTGTTTAAAAGTTATGGCGAGAACGT
CGGCGGTTAAAATATATTACCCTGAACGGCTGAGCAGTTACAGAGATGTTACGAACCACTAGTGCACTGC
AGTACACGGTTTCCTTGAAATTTTTTTGATTCGGTAATCTCCGAACAGAAGGAAGAACGAAGGAAGGAGC
ACAGACTTAGATTGGTATATATACGCATATGTAGTGTTGAAGAAACATGAAATTGCCCAGTATTCTTAAC
CCAACTGCACAGAACAAAAACGTGCAGGAAACGAAGATAAATCATGTCGAAAGCTACATATAAGGAACGT
GCTGCTACTCATCCTAGTCCTGTTGCTGCCAAGCTATTTAATATCATGCACGAAAAGCAAACAAACTTGT
GTGCTTCATTGGATGTTCGTACCACCAAGGAATTACTGGAGTTAGTTGAAGCATTAGGTCCCAAAATTTG
TTTACTAAAAACACATGTGGATATCTTGACTGATTTTTCCATGGAGGGCACAGTTAAGCCGCTAAAGGCA
TTATCCGCCAAGTACAATTTTTTACTCTTCGAGGACAGAAAATTTGCTGACATTGGTAATACAGTCAAAT
TGCAGTACTCTGCGGGTGTATACAGAATAGCAGAATGGGCAGACATTACGAATGCACACGGTGTGGTGGG
CCCAGGTATTGTTAGCGGTTTGAAGCAGGCGGCAGAAGAAGTAACAAAGGAACCTAGAGGCCTTTTGATG
TTAGCAGAATTGTCATGCAAGGGCTCCCTATCTACTGGAGAATATACTAAGGGTACTGTTGACATTGCGA
AGAGCGACAAAGATTTTGTTATCGGCTTTATTGCTCAAAGAGACATGGGTGGAAGAGATGAAGGTTACGA
TTGGTTGATTATGACACCCGGTGTGGGTTTAGATGACAAGGGAGATGCATTGGGTCAACAGTATAGAACC
GTGGATGATGTGGTTTCTACAGGATCTGACATTATTATTGTTGGAAGAGGACTATTTGCAAAGGGAAGGG
ATGCTAAGGTAGAGGGTGAACGTTACAGAAAAGCAGGCTGGGAAGCATATTTGAGAAGATGCGGCCAGCA
AAACTAAAAAACTGTATTATAAGTAAATGCATGTATACTAAACTCACAAATTAGAGCTTCAATTTAATTA
TATCAGTTATTACCCGAGTAACGAAGCATCTGTGCTTCATTTTGTAGAACAAAAATGCAACGCGAGAGCG
CTAATTTTTCAAACAAAGAATCTGAGCTGCATTTTTACAGAACAGAAATGCAACGCGAAAGCGCTATTTT
ACCAACGAAGAATCTGTGCTTCATTTTTGTAAAACAAAAATGCAACGCGAGAGCGCTAATTTTTCAAACA
AAGAATCTGAGCTGCATTTTTACAGAACAGAAATGCAACGCGAGAGCGCTATTTTACCAACAAAGAATCT
ATACTTCTTTTTTGTTCTACAAAAATGCATCCCGAGAGCGCTATTTTTCTAACAAAGCATCTTAGATTAC
TTTTTTTCTCCTTTGTGCGCTCTATAATGCAGTCTCTTGATAACTTTTTGCACTGTAGGTCCGTTAAGGT
TAGAAGAAGGCTACTTTGGTGTCTATTTTCTCTTCCATAAAAAAAGCCTGACTCCACTTCCCGCGTTTAC
TGATTACTAGCGAAGCTGCGGGTGCATTTTTTCAAGATAAAGGCATCCCCGATTATATTCTATACCGATG
TGGATTGCGCATACTTTGTGAACAGAAAGTGATAGCGTTGATGATTCTTCATTGGTCAGAAAATTATGAA
CGGTTTCTTCTATTTTGTCTCTATATACTACGTATAGGAAATGTTTACATTTTCGTATTGTTTTCGATTC
ACTCTATGAATAGTTCTTACTACAATTTTTTTGTCTAAAGAGTAATACTAGAGATAAACATAAAAAATGT
AGAGGTCGAGTTTAGATGCAAGTTCAAGGAGCGAAAGGTGGATGGGTAGGTTATATAGGGATATAGCACA
GAGATATATAGCAAAGAGATACTTTTGAGCAATGTTTGTGGAAGCGGTATTCGCAATATTTTAGTAGCTC
GTTACAGTCCGGTGCGTTTTTGGTTTTTTGAAAGTGCGTCATCAGAGCGCTTTTGGTTTTCAAAAGCGCT
CTGAAGTTCCTATACTTTCTAGCTAGAGAATAGGAACTTCCCGAGCGGCCGCGTGTTACAACCAATTAAC
CAATTCTGATTAGAAAAACTCATCGAGCATCAAATGAAACTGCAATTTATTCATATCAGGATTATCAATA
CCATATTTTTGAAAAAGCCGTTTCTGTAATGAAGGAGAAAACTCACCGAGGCAGTTCCATAGGATGGCAA
GATCCTGGTATCGGTCTGCGATTCCGACTCGTCCAACATCAATACAACCTATTAATTTCCCCTCGTCAAA
AATAAGGTTATCAAGTGAGAAATCACCATGAGTGACGACTGAATCCGGTGAGAATGGCAAAAGCTTATGC
ATTTCTTTCCAGACTTGTTCAACAGGCCAGCCATTACGCTCGTCATCAAAATCACTCGCATCAACCAAAC
CGTTATTCATTCGTGATTGCGCCTGAGCGAGGCGAAATACGCGATCGCTGTTAAAAGGACAATTACAAAC
AGGAATCGAATGCAACCGGCGCAGGAACACTGCCAGCGCATCAACAATATTTTCACCTGAATCAGGATAT
TCTTCTAATACCTGGAATGCTGTTTTCCCGGGGATCGCAGTGGTGAGTAACCATGCATCATCAGGAGTAC
GGATAAAATGCTTGATGGTCGGAAGAGGCATAAATTCCGTCAGCCAGTTTAGTCTGACCATCTCATCTGT
AACATCATTGGCAACGCTACCTTTGCCATGTTTCAGAAACAACTCTGGCGCATCGGGCTTCCCATACAAT
CGATAGATTGTCGCACCTGATTGCCCGACATTATCGCGAGCCCATTTATACCCATATAAATCAGCATCCA
TGTTGGAATTTAATCGCGGCCTGGAGCAAGACGTTTCCCGTTGAATATGGCTCATAACACCCCTTGTATT
ACTGTTTATGTAAGCAGACAGTTTTATTGTTCATGATGATATATTTTTATCTTGTGCAATGTAACATCAG
AGATTTTGAGACACAACGTGGCTTTGTTGAATAAATCGAACTTTTGCTGAGTTGAAGGATCAGTCATGAC
CAAAATCCCTTAACGTGAGTTTTCGTTCCACTGAGCGTCAGACCCCGTAGAAAAGATCAAAGGATCTTCT
TGAGATCCTTTTTTTCTGCGCGTAATCTGCTGCTTGCAAACAAAAAAACCACCGCTACCAGCGGTGGTTT
GTTTGCCGGATCAAGAGCTACCAACTCTTTTTCCGAAGGTAACTGGCTTCAGCAGAGCGCAGATACCAAA
TACTGTTCTTCTAGTGTAGCCGTAGTTAGGCCACCACTTCAAGAACTCTGTAGCACCGCCTACATACCTC
GCTCTGCTAATCCTGTTACCAGTGGCTGCTGCCAGTGGCGATAAGTCGTGTCTTACCGGGTTGGACTCAA
GACGATAGTTACCGGATAAGGCGCAGCGGTCGGGCTGAACGGGGGGTTCGTGCACACAGCCCAGCTTGGA
GCGAACGACCTACACCGAACTGAGATACCTACAGCGTGAGCTATGAGAAAGCGCCACGCTTCCCGAAGGG
AGAAAGGCGGACAGGTATCCGGTAAGCGGCAGGGTCGGAACAGGAGAGCGCACGAGGGAGCTTCCAGGGG
GAAACGCCTGGTATCTTTATAGTCCTGTCGGGTTTCGCCACCTCTGACTTGAGCGTCGATTTTTGTGATG
CTCGTCAGGGGGGCGGAGCCTATGGAAAAACGCCAGCAACGCGGCCTTTTTACGGTTCCTGGCCTTTTGC
TGGCCTTTTGCTCACATGTTCTTTCCTGCGTTATCCCCTGATTCTGTGGATAACCGTGCGGCCGCCCCTG
AATTCGCATCTAGACTGAACTGGCCGATAATTGCAGACGAACGCAGTTCGAGTTTATCATTATCAATACT
GCCATTTCAAAGAATACGTAAATAATTAATAGTAGTGATTTTCCTAACTTTATTTAGTCAAAAAATTAGC
CTTTTAATTCTGCTGTAACCCGTACATGCCCAAAATAGGGGGCGGGTTACACAGAATATATAACATCGTA
GGTGTCTGGGTGAACAGTTTATTCCTGGCATCCACTAAATATAATGGAGCCCGCTTTTTAAGCTGGCATC
CAGAAAAAAAAAGAATCCCAGCACCAAAATATTGTTTTCTTCACCAACCATCAGTTCATAGGTCCATTCT
CTTAGCGCAACTACAGAGAACAGGGGCACAAACAGGCAAAAAACGGGCACAACCTCAATGGAGTGATGCA
ACCTGCCTGGAGTAAATGATGACACAAGGCAATTGACCCACGCATGTATCTATCTCATTTTCTTACACCT
TCTATTACCTTCTGCTCTCTCTGATTTGGAAAAAGCTGAAAAAAAAGGTTGAAACCAGTTCCCTGAAATT
ATTCCCCTACTTGACTAATAAGTATATAAAGACGGTAGGTATTGATTGTAATTCTGTAAATCTATTTCTT
AAACTTCTTAAATTCTACTTTTATAGTTAGTCTTTTTTTTAGTTTTAAAACACCAAGAACTTAGTTTCGA
ATAAACACACATAAACAAACAAA
Features (pLannotate 1.2.2; 10 found; start..end, strand, type, name):
   1001..1021    +  CDS            SV40 NLS: nuclear localization signal of SV40 (simian virus 40) large T antigen
   1025..1045    +  CDS            SV40 NLS: nuclear localization signal of SV40 (simian virus 40) large T antigen
   1059..1283    +  terminator     PGK1 terminator (fragment): S. cerevisae PGK1; transcription terminator for 3-phosphoglycerate kinase gene
   1741..2448    +  CDS            mCherry: mCherry is a basic (constitutively fluorescent) red fluorescent protein published in 2004, derived from Discosoma sp.. It is reported to be a very rapidly-maturing monomer with low acid sensitivity.
   2737..2913    +  promoter       URA3 promoter (fragment): S. cerevisiae URA3
   2914..3717    +  CDS            URA3: orotidine-5'-phosphate decarboxylase, required for uracil biosynthesis; S. cerevisiae URA3; yeast auxotrophic marker, counterselectable with 5-fluoroorotic acid (5-FOA)
   3800..4782    -  rep_origin     2μ ori: yeast 2μ plasmid origin of replication
   4840..5655    -  CDS            KanR: aminoglycoside phosphotransferase; aph(3')-Ia; confers resistance to kanamycin in bacteria or G418 (Geneticin®) in eukaryotes
   5880..6468    +  rep_origin     ori: high-copy-number ColE1/pMB1/pBR322/pUC origin of replication
   6637..7303    +  promoter       GAP promoter: S. cerevisiae TDH3; promoter for glyceraldehyde-3-phosphate dehydrogenase
