[The description below was written by a language model from this plasmid's Addgene catalogue record and pLannotate feature annotations shown in this document.]
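Description:
S3_007_026_MV2 is a yeast expression shuttle plasmid built on the pYTKMV2 backbone that carries a two-part, naringenin-responsive biosensor for Saccharomyces cerevisiae. It is propagated in E. coli through a high-copy ColE1/pUC-type origin with kanamycin selection (KanR, aph(3')-Ia). In yeast it is maintained episomally by the 2μ origin and selected by URA3 complementation, a marker that can also be counterselected with 5-FOA.

The payload consists of two transcription units in tandem. In the first, the strong constitutive TDH3 (GAP) promoter drives the regulator FdeR, designed with an N-terminal nuclear localization signal and two C-terminal SV40 NLS copies so that this transcription factor reaches the yeast nucleus; the unit ends at the PGK1 terminator. In the second, a GPM1 promoter engineered with the fdeO operator (the catalogue field spells it pGMP1) controls mCherry, followed by the TDH1 terminator. FdeR binding at fdeO couples red fluorescence to the presence of the ligand. The automated annotation does not label the FdeR coding region, the GPM1-fdeO promoter or the TDH1 terminator, so these parts rest on the depositor's description.

The depositor notes that a small insertion 3' of the FdeR insert leaves the C-terminal NLS unfused to the open reading frame. This may relate to the sequenced record being slightly longer (7,303 versus 7,272 nt) than the depositor's reference, although the two share the same feature layout. According to the associated publication, the plasmid belongs to a set of biosensor designs characterized for screening modularly assembled naringenin biosynthetic libraries in yeast.
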