Addgene plasmid #134424: S3_007_026_MV2
Purpose: pYTKMV2-pTDH3_ NLS_FdeR-N_2NLS _tPGK1-pGPM1-fdeO_mcherry_tTDH1
Depositing lab: Mattheos Koffas. Depositing organization: Rensselaer Polytechnic Institute. Publication: Design and Characterization of Biosensors for the Screening of Modular Assembled Naringenin Biosynthetic Library in Saccharomyces cerevisiae. Wang R, Cress BF, Yang Z, Hordines JC 3rd, Zhao S, Jung GY, Wang Z, Koffas MAG. ACS Synth Biol. 2019 Sep 20;8(9):2121-2130. doi: 10.1021/acssynbio.9b00212. Epub 2019 Aug 28. PubMed 31433622.
Backbone
  Vector backbone: pYTKMV2
  Vector type: Yeast Expression
  Selectable markers: URA3
Growth in bacteria
  Bacterial resistance: Kanamycin, 50 μg/mL
  Growth temperature: 37°C
  Growth strain: DH5alpha
  Copy number: High Copy
Gene/Insert 1
  Gene/Insert name: mCherry
  Insert size (bp): 711
  Mutation: none
  Promoter: pGMP1
  Tag / fusion protein: none
  Cloning method: Unknown
  Sequencing primers: 5′ CTGAACTGGCCGATAATTGCAGACG; 3′ GGTTCGTAACATCTCTGTAACTGCT
Gene/Insert 2
  Gene/Insert name: NLS_FdeR-N_2xNLS
  Insert size (bp): 948
  Mutation: none
  Promoter: pTDH3
  Tag / fusion protein: none
  Cloning method: Unknown
  Sequencing primers: 5′ CTGAACTGGCCGATAATTGCAGACG; 3′ GGTTCGTAACATCTCTGTAACTGCT
Terms and licenses: Academic/Nonprofit Terms; Industry Terms: Not Available to Industry
Depositor comments: The plasmid contains a small insertion 3' of the insert that results in the C-terminal NLS being unfused to the ORF.
How to cite: S3_007_026_MV2 was a gift from Mattheos Koffas (Addgene plasmid # 134424 ; http://n2t.net/addgene:134424 ; RRID:Addgene_134424)
